>Addgene plasmid #91639 | pPN112 | addgene full sequence | sequence record 190824 | Addgene NGS Result
GAGGGCCTATTTCCCATGATTCCTTCATATTTGCATATACGATACAAGGCTGTTAGAGAGATAATTGGAA
TTAATTTGACTGTAAACACAAAGATATTAGTACAAAATACGTGACGTAGAAAGTAATAATTTCTTGGGTA
GTTTGCAGTTTTAAAATTATGTTTTAAAATGGACTATCATATGCTTACCGTAACTTGAAAGTATTTCGAT
TTCTTGGCTTTATATATCTTGTGGAAAGGACGAAACACCGACTGAGAGGGATAATTGTGAGTTTTAGAGC
TAGAAATAGCAAGTTAAAATAAGGCTAGTCCGTTATCAACTTGAAAAAGTGGCACCGAGTCGGTGCTTTT
TTAAGCTTGGCGTAATCATGGTCATAGCTGTTTCCTGTGTGAAATTGTTATCCGCTCACAATTCCACACA
ACATACGAGCCGGAAGCATAAAGTGTAAAGCCTGGGGTGCCTAATGAGTGAGCTAACTCACATTAATTGC
GTTGCGCTCACTGCCCGCTTTCCAGTCGGGAAACCTGTCGTGCCAGCTGCATTAATGAATCGGCCAACGC
GCGGGGAGAGGCGGTTTGCGTATTGGGCGCTCTTCCGCTTCCTCGCTCACTGACTCGCTGCGCTCGGTCG
TTCGGCTGCGGCGAGCGGTATCAGCTCACTCAAAGGCGGTAATACGGTTATCCACAGAATCAGGGGATAA
CGCAGGAAAGAACATGTGAGCAAAAGGCCAGCAAAAGGCCAGGAACCGTAAAAAGGCCGCGTTGCTGGCG
TTTTTCCATAGGCTCCGCCCCCCTGACGAGCATCACAAAAATCGACGCTCAAGTCAGAGGTGGCGAAACC
CGACAGGACTATAAAGATACCAGGCGTTTCCCCCTGGAAGCTCCCTCGTGCGCTCTCCTGTTCCGACCCT
GCCGCTTACCGGATACCTGTCCGCCTTTCTCCCTTCGGGAAGCGTGGCGCTTTCTCATAGCTCACGCTGT
AGGTATCTCAGTTCGGTGTAGGTCGTTCGCTCCAAGCTGGGCTGTGTGCACGAACCCCCCGTTCAGCCCG
ACCGCTGCGCCTTATCCGGTAACTATCGTCTTGAGTCCAACCCGGTAAGACACGACTTATCGCCACTGGC
AGCAGCCACTGGTAACAGGATTAGCAGAGCGAGGTATGTAGGCGGTGCTACAGAGTTCTTGAAGTGGTGG
CCTAACTACGGCTACACTAGAAGAACAGTATTTGGTATCTGCGCTCTGCTGAAGCCAGTTACCTTCGGAA
AAAGAGTTGGTAGCTCTTGATCCGGCAAACAAACCACCGCTGGTAGCGGTGGTTTTTTTGTTTGCAAGCA
GCAGATTACGCGCAGAAAAAAAGGATCTCAAGAAGATCCTTTGATCTTTTCTACGGGGTCTGACGCTCAG
TGGAACGAAAACTCACGTTAAGGGATTTTGGTCATGAGATTATCAAAAAGGATCTTCACCTAGATCCTTT
TAAATTAAAAATGAAGTTTTAAATCAATCTAAAGTATATATGAGTAAACTTGGTCTGACAGTTACCAATG
CTTAATCAGTGAGGCACCTATCTCAGCGATCTGTCTATTTCGTTCATCCATAGTTGCCTGACTCCCCGTC
GTGTAGATAACTACGATACGGGAGGGCTTACCATCTGGCCCCAGTGCTGCAATGATACCGCGAGACCCAC
GCTCACCGGCTCCAGATTTATCAGCAATAAACCAGCCAGCCGGAAGGGCCGAGCGCAGAAGTGGTCCTGC
AACTTTATCCGCCTCCATCCAGTCTATTAATTGTTGCCGGGAAGCTAGAGTAAGTAGTTCGCCAGTTAAT
AGTTTGCGCAACGTTGTTGCCATTGCTACAGGCATCGTGGTGTCACGCTCGTCGTTTGGTATGGCTTCAT
TCAGCTCCGGTTCCCAACGATCAAGGCGAGTTACATGATCCCCCATGTTGTGCAAAAAAGCGGTTAGCTC
CTTCGGTCCTCCGATCGTTGTCAGAAGTAAGTTGGCCGCAGTGTTATCACTCATGGTTATGGCAGCACTG
CATAATTCTCTTACTGTCATGCCATCCGTAAGATGCTTTTCTGTGACTGGTGAGTACTCAACCAAGTCAT
TCTGAGAATAGTGTATGCGGCGACCGAGTTGCTCTTGCCCGGCGTCAATACGGGATAATACCGCGCCACA
TAGCAGAACTTTAAAAGTGCTCATCATTGGAAAACGTTCTTCGGGGCGAAAACTCTCAAGGATCTTACCG
CTGTTGAGATCCAGTTCGATGTAACCCACTCGTGCACCCAACTGATCTTCAGCATCTTTTACTTTCACCA
GCGTTTCTGGGTGAGCAAAAACAGGAAGGCAAAATGCCGCAAAAAAGGGAATAAGGGCGACACGGAAATG
TTGAATACTCATACTCTTCCTTTTTCAATATTATTGAAGCATTTATCAGGGTTATTGTCTCATGAGCGGA
TACATATTTGAATGTATTTAGAAAAATAAACAAATAGGGGTTCCGCGCACATTTCCCCGAAAAGTGCCAC
CTGACGTCTAAGAAACCATTATTATCATGACATTAACCTATAAAAATAGGCGTATCACGAGGCCCTTTCG
TCTCGCGCGTTTCGGTGATGACGGTGAAAACCTCTGACACATGCAGCTCCCGGAGACGGTCACAGCTTGT
CTGTAAGCGGATGCCGGGAGCAGACAAGCCCGTCAGGGCGCGTCAGCGGGTGTTGGCGGGTGTCGGGGCT
GGCTTAACTATGCGGCATCAGAGCAGATTGTACTGAGAGTGCACCATATGCGGTGTGAAATACCGCACAG
ATGCGTAAGGAGAAAATACCGCATCAGGCGCCATTCGCCATTCAGGCTGCGCAACTGTTGGGAAGGGCGA
TCGGTGCGGGCCTCTTCGCTATTACGCCAGCTGGCGAAAGGGGGATGTGCTGCAAGGCGATTAAGTTGGG
TAACGCCAGGGTTTTCCCAGTCACGACGTTGTAAAACGACGGCCAGTGAATTCGAGCTCGGTACCCGGGG
ATCCGTTAATTAA
Features (pLannotate 1.2.2; 13 found; start..end, strand, type, name):
      1..241     +  promoter       U6 promoter: RNA polymerase III promoter for human U6 snRNA
    271..346     +  misc_RNA       gRNA scaffold: guide RNA scaffold for the Streptococcus pyogenes CRISPR/Cas9 system
    395..411     -  protein_bind   lac operator: The lac repressor binds to the lac operator to inhibit transcription in E. coli. This inhibition can be relieved by adding lactose or isopropyl-β-D-thiogalactopyranoside (IPTG). lac repressor encoded by lacI
    419..449     -  promoter       lac promoter: promoter for the E. coli lac operon
    464..485     -  protein_bind   CAP binding site: CAP binding activates transcription in the presence of cAMP. E. coli catabolite activator protein
    498..590     -  CDS            lacI (fragment): lac repressor; lacI; The lac repressor binds to the lac operator to inhibit transcription in E. coli. This inhibition can be relieved by adding lactose or isopropyl-β-D-thiogalactopyranoside (IPTG).
    773..1361    -  rep_origin     ori: high-copy-number ColE1/pMB1/pBR322/pUC origin of replication
   1532..2392    -  CDS            AmpR: β-lactamase; bla; confers resistance to ampicillin, carbenicillin, and related antibiotics
   2393..2497    -  promoter       AmpR promoter: bla
   2592..2627    +  CDS            rop (fragment): Rop protein, which maintains plasmids at low copy number; rop
   2729..2828    +  misc_feature   bom (fragment): basis of mobility region from pBR322
   2834..2991    -  CDS            lacZα (fragment): LacZα fragment of β-galactosidase; lacZ fragment
   2988..3014    +  misc_feature   MCS (fragment): pUC18/19 multiple cloning site
