[The description below was written by a language model from this plasmid's Addgene catalogue record and pLannotate feature annotations shown in this document.]
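Description:
pPN112 is a small (about 3.0 kb) CRISPR guide RNA expression plasmid built on a pUC19 backbone carrying a human U6 promoter. It is propagated in E. coli as a high-copy plasmid through the ColE1/pUC-type origin of replication and is selected with ampicillin via the β-lactamase (AmpR) gene and its native promoter. Remnants of the pUC19 parent are also annotated, including the lac promoter, operator and CAP binding site, fragments of lacZα, lacI, rop and bom, and part of the multiple cloning site. These are backbone leftovers and do not contribute to the guide expression function.

The payload is a single-guide RNA cassette targeting human MAN2A1 (alpha-mannosidase II, also known as MANA2 or GOLIM7). The RNA polymerase III U6 promoter drives a spacer of roughly 20 nucleotides, which lies in the gap between the promoter and the Streptococcus pyogenes Cas9 gRNA scaffold. The spacer was inserted through BbsI sites that were destroyed during cloning, as is usual for Type IIS guide-cloning strategies. The plasmid contains no Cas9 gene, no mammalian selection marker and no reporter, so the nuclease must be provided from a separate source, and the construct is suited to transient delivery into human cells. According to the associated publication, it belongs to a set of guides used in a scaled workflow for CRISPR editing of human pluripotent stem cells to study genes linked to psychiatric disease.
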