Addgene plasmid #91639: pPN112
Purpose: Express sgRNA targeting human MAN2A1
Depositing lab: Lindy Barrett. Depositing organization: Broad Institute. Publication: A Scaled Framework for CRISPR Editing of Human Pluripotent Stem Cells to Study Psychiatric Disease. Hazelbaker DZ, Beccard A, Bara AM, Dabkowski N, Messana A, Mazzucato P, Lam D, Manning D, Eggan K, Barrett LE. Stem Cell Reports. 2017 Oct 10;9(4):1315-1327. doi: 10.1016/j.stemcr.2017.09.006. PubMed 29020615.
Backbone
  Vector backbone: pUC19-U6 promoter
  Vector type: CRISPR
Growth in bacteria
  Bacterial resistance: Ampicillin, 100 μg/mL
  Growth temperature: 37°C
  Growth strain: DH5alpha
  Copy number: High Copy
Gene/Insert
  Gene/Insert name: MAN2A1 (alt name: NM_002372.3)
  gRNA/shRNA sequence: ACTGAGAGGGATAATTGTGA
  Species: H. sapiens (human)
  Insert size (bp): 21
  Entrez Gene: MAN2A1 (a.k.a. AMan II, GOLIM7, MANA2, MANII)
  Promoter: U6
  Cloning method: Restriction Enzyme; 5′ cloning site BbsI (destroyed during cloning); 3′ cloning site BbsI (destroyed during cloning)
  Sequencing primers: 5′ M13F (-21)
Terms and licenses: Academic/Nonprofit Terms; Industry Terms: Not Available to Industry
How to cite: pPN112 was a gift from Lindy Barrett (Addgene plasmid # 91639 ; http://n2t.net/addgene:91639 ; RRID:Addgene_91639)
